Addgene plasmid #64856: pRSET-A2-77p-Venus
Purpose: Expresses aa 1594-1670 of A2 Domain of VWF protein, TEV cleavage site and Venus followed by 7X His tag
Depositing lab: Sriram Neelamegham. Depositing organization: University at Buffalo (SUNY Buffalo). Publication: Detection of Plasma Protease Activity Using Microsphere-Cytometry Assays with E. coli Derived Substrates: VWF Proteolysis by ADAMTS13. Gogia S, Lo CY, Neelamegham S. PLoS One. 2015 May 18;10(5):e0126556. doi: 10.1371/journal.pone.0126556. eCollection 2015. PONE-D-14-53606 PubMed 25992814.
Backbone
  Vector backbone: pRSET
  Backbone size w/o insert (bp): 2807
  Total vector size (bp): 3800
  Vector type: Bacterial Expression
Growth in bacteria
  Bacterial resistance: Ampicillin, 100 μg/mL
  Growth temperature: 37°C
  Growth strain: Stbl3
  Copy number: High Copy
Gene/Insert
  Gene/Insert name: VWF A2 domain aa 1594-1670_TEV_Venus_7X His
  Species: H. sapiens (human), Synthetic
  Insert size (bp): 989
  GenBank ID: NM_000552.3| DQ092360.1
  Entrez Gene: VWF (a.k.a. F8VWF, VWD)
  Promoter: T7 Promoter
  Tag / fusion protein: 7X His (C terminal on insert); Venus (C terminal on insert)
  Cloning method: Restriction Enzyme; 5′ cloning site NdeI (not destroyed); 3′ cloning site HindIII (not destroyed)
  Sequencing primers: 5′ T7 Promoter; 3′ T7 Terminator
Terms and licenses: Academic/Nonprofit Terms; Industry Terms: Not Available to Industry
How to cite: pRSET-A2-77p-Venus was a gift from Sriram Neelamegham (Addgene plasmid # 64856 ; http://n2t.net/addgene:64856 ; RRID:Addgene_64856)
