[The description below was written by a language model from this plasmid's Addgene catalogue record and pLannotate feature annotations shown in this document.]
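Description:
pRSET-A2-77p-Venus is a 3.8 kb bacterial expression plasmid built on the pRSET backbone for producing a fluorescent, affinity-tagged fragment of human von Willebrand factor (VWF) in E. coli. It replicates from a high-copy ColE1/pUC-type origin and is selected with ampicillin through the β-lactamase gene and its native promoter. An f1 phage origin is also present, a standard backbone element that permits single-stranded DNA production. Short annotated fragments of lacZα, lacI, the pBR322 bom region and a T7 gene 10-derived sequence appear to be backbone remnants rather than functional parts.

The roughly 1 kb insert sits between NdeI and HindIII sites. It is driven by the T7 promoter and the efficient T7 gene 10 ribosome binding site, and transcription ends at the T7 terminator, so expression requires a host that supplies T7 RNA polymerase. The open reading frame encodes residues 1594–1670 of the VWF A2 domain, followed by a TEV protease cleavage site, the yellow fluorescent protein Venus and a C-terminal 7X His tag. The automated annotation matches the VWF segment to the rat orthologue and labels the fluorescent protein as mVenus, but the catalogue entry gives the VWF sequence as human and the reporter simply as Venus. The TEV site and His tag are not separately annotated in the feature table.

The associated publication concerns microsphere-cytometry assays of plasma protease activity using E. coli-derived substrates, specifically VWF proteolysis by ADAMTS13. The fusion is therefore intended as a recombinant substrate in which cleavage within the A2 peptide, or at the TEV site, would separate the N-terminal portion from the Venus-His reporter. The record does not detail how the protein is attached to the beads.
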