Features (pLannotate 1.2.2; 13 found; start..end, strand, type, name):
     19..37      +  promoter       T7 promoter: promoter for bacteriophage T7 RNA polymerase
     67..89      +  RBS            RBS: efficient ribosome binding site from bacteriophage T7 gene 10 (Olins and Rangwala, 1989)
    103..288     +  CDS            Vwf (fragment): VWF_RAT - Experimental evidence at transcript level: Swiss-Prot protein existence level 2. Important in the maintenance of hemostasis, it promotes adhesion of platelets to the sites of vascular injury by forming a molecular bridge between sub-endothelial collagen matrix and platelet- surface receptor complex GPIb-IX-V. Also acts as a chaperone for coagulation factor VIII, delivering it to the site of injury, stabilizing its heterodimeric structure and protecting it from premature clearance from plasma (By similarity). From Rattus norvegicus (Rat).
    361..1068    +  CDS            mVenus: mVenus is a basic (constitutively fluorescent) yellow fluorescent protein published in 2006, derived from Aequorea victoria. It is reported to be a rapidly-maturing monomer with moderate acid sensitivity.
   1103..1152    +  CDS            SET1 (fragment): solubility-enhancement tag derived from T7 phage gene 10B
   1160..1207    +  terminator     T7 terminator: transcription terminator for bacteriophage T7 RNA polymerase
   1233..1299    +  CDS            lacZα (fragment): LacZα fragment of β-galactosidase; lacZ fragment
   1304..1759    +  rep_origin     f1 ori (sequence partly withheld): f1 bacteriophage origin of replication; arrow indicates direction of (+) strand synthesis
   1762..1813    -  misc_feature   bom (fragment): basis of mobility region from pBR322
   1840..1944    +  promoter       AmpR promoter: bla
   1945..2805    +  CDS            AmpR: β-lactamase; bla; confers resistance to ampicillin, carbenicillin, and related antibiotics
   2976..3564    +  rep_origin     ori: high-copy-number ColE1/pMB1/pBR322/pUC origin of replication
   3747..3800    +  CDS            lacI (fragment): lac repressor; lacI; The lac repressor binds to the lac operator to inhibit transcription in E. coli. This inhibition can be relieved by adding lactose or isopropyl-β-D-thiogalactopyranoside (IPTG).
>Addgene plasmid #64856 | pRSET-A2-77p-Venus | depositor full sequence | sequence record 109428 | pRSET-A2-77p-Venus sequence 3800 bps
ATCTCGATCCCGCGAAATTAATACGACTCACTATAGGGAGACCACAACGGTTTCCCTCTAGATAATTTTG
TTTAACTTTAAGAAGGAGATATACATATGAAACAGGGTGACCGGGAGCAGGCGCCCAACCTGGTCTACAT
GGTCACCGGAAATCCTGCCTCTGATGAGATCAGGAGGCTGCCTGGAGACATCCAGGTGGTGCCCATTGGA
GTGGGCCCTAATGCCAACGTGCAGGAGCTGGAGAGGATTGGCTGGCCCAATGCCCCTATCCTCATCCAGG
ACTTTGAGACGCTCCCCCGAGAGGCTCCTGACCTGGTGCTGCAGAGGTGCTGCTTCGAAGAGAATCTATA
CTTTCAAGGCATGGTGAGCAAGGGCGAGGAGCTGTTCACCGGGGTGGTGCCCATCCTGGTCGAGCTGGAC
GGCGACGTAAACGGCCACAAGTTCAGCGTGTCCGGCGAGGGCGAGGGCGATGCCACCTACGGCAAGCTGA
CCCTGAAGCTGATCTGCACCACCGGCAAGCTGCCCGTGCCCTGGCCCACCCTCGTGACCACCCTGGGCTA
CGGCCTGCAGTGCTTCGCCCGCTACCCCGACCACATGAAGCAGCACGACTTCTTCAAGTCCGCCATGCCC
GAAGGCTACGTCCAGGAGCGCACCATCTTCTTCAAGGACGACGGCAACTACAAGACCCGCGCCGAGGTGA
AGTTCGAGGGCGACACCCTGGTGAACCGCATCGAGCTGAAGGGCATCGACTTCAAGGAGGACGGCAACAT
CCTGGGGCACAAGCTGGAGTACAACTACAACAGCCACAACGTCTATATCACCGCCGACAAGCAGAAGAAC
GGCATCAAGGCCAACTTCAAGATCCGCCACAACATCGAGGACGGCGGCGTGCAGCTCGCCGACCACTACC
AGCAGAACACCCCCATCGGCGACGGCCCCGTGCTGCTGCCCGACAACCACTACCTGAGCTACCAGTCCAA
GCTGAGCAAAGACCCCAACGAGAAGCGCGATCACATGGTCCTGCTGGAGTTCGTGACCGCCGCCGGGATC
ACTCTAGGCATGGACGAGCATCATCACCACCACCATCACTAAGCTTGATCCGGCTGCTAACAAAGCCCGA
AAGGAAGCTGAGTTGGCTGCTGCCACCGCTGAGCAATAACTAGCATAACCCCTTGGGGCCTCTAAACGGG
TCTTGAGGGGTTTTTTGCTGAAAGGAGGAACTATATCCGGATCTGGCGTAATAGCGAAGAGGCCCGCACC
GATCGCCCTTCCCAACAGTTGCGCAGCCTGAATGGCGAATGGG
[124 nt withheld, positions 1304-1427]
C
[56 nt withheld, positions 1429-1484]
AGCTTTACGGCACCTCGACCG
[64 nt withheld, positions 1506-1569]
CCTTTGACGTTGGAGTCCACGTTCTTT
[37 nt withheld, positions 1597-1633]
ACCCTATCGCGGTCTATTCTTTTGATTTATAAGGGATTTTGCCGATTTCGGCCTATTGGTTAAAAAATGA
GCTGATTTAACAAATATTTAACGCGAATTTTAACAAAATATTAACGTTTACAATTTCGCCTGATGCGGTA
TTTTCTCCTTACGCATCTGTGCGGTATTTCACACCGCATACAGGTGGCACTTTTCGGGGAAATGTGCGCG
GAACCCCTATTTGTTTATTTTTCTAAATACATTCAAATATGTATCCGCTCATGAGACAATAACCCTGATA
AATGCTTCAATAATATTGAAAAAGGAAGAGTATGAGTATTCAACATTTCCGTGTCGCCCTTATTCCCTTT
TTTGCGGCATTTTGCCTTCCTGTTTTTGCTCACCCAGAAACGCTGGTGAAAGTAAAAGATGCTGAAGATC
AGTTGGGTGCACGAGTGGGTTACATCGAACTGGATCTCAACAGCGGTAAGATCCTTGAGAGTTTTCGCCC
CGAAGAACGTTTTCCAATGATGAGCACTTTTAAAGTTCTGCTATGTGATACACTATTATCCCGTATTGAC
GCCGGGCAAGAGCAACTCGGTCGCCGCATACACTATTCTCAGAATGACTTGGTTGAGTACTCACCAGTCA
CAGAAAAGCATCTTACGGATGGCATGACAGTAAGAGAATTATGCAGTGCTGCCATAACCATGAGTGATAA
CACTGCGGCCAACTTACTTCTGACAACGATCGGAGGACCGAAGGAGCTAACCGCTTTTTTGCACAACATG
GGGGATCATGTAACTCGCCTTGATCGTTGGGAACCGGAGCTGAATGAAGCCATACCAAACGACGAGAGTG
ACACCACGATGCCTGTAGCAATGCCAACAACGTTGCGCAAACTATTAACTGGCGAACTACTTACTCTAGC
TTCCCGGCAACAATTAATAGACTGAATGGAGGCGGATAAAGTTGCAGGACCACTTCTGCGCTCGGCCCTT
CCGGCTGGCTGGTTTATTGCTGATAAATCTGGAGCCGGTGAGCGTGGGTCTCGCGGTATCATTGCAGCAC
TGGGGCCAGATGGTAAGCGCTCCCGTATCGTAGTTATCTACACGACGGGGAGTCAGGCAACTATGGATGA
ACGAAATAGACAGATCGCTGAGATAGGTGCCTCACTGATTAAGCATTGGTAACTGTCAGACCAAGTTTAC
TCATATATACTTTAGATTGATTTAAAACTTCATTTTTAATTTAAAAGGATCTAGGTGAAGATCCTTTTTG
ATAATCTCATGACCAAAATCCCTTAACGTGAGTTTTCGTTCCACTGAGCGTCAGACCCCGTAGAAAAGAT
CAAAGGATCTTCTTGAGATCCTTTTTTTCTGCGCGTAATCTGCTGCTTGCAAACAAAAAAACCACCGCTA
CCAGCGGTGGTTTGTTTGCCGGATCAAGAGCTACCAACTCTTTTTCCGAAGGTAACTGGCTTCAGCAGAG
CGCAGATACCAAATACTGTCCTTCTAGTGTAGCCGTAGTTAGGCCACCACTTCAAGAACTCTGTAGCACC
GCCTACATACCTCGCTCTGCTAATCCTGTTACCAGTGGCTGCTGCCAGTGGCGATAAGTCGTGTCTTACC
GGGTTGGACTCAAGACGATAGTTACCGGATAAGGCGCAGCGGTCGGGCTGAACGGGGGGTTCGTGCACAC
AGCCCAGCTTGGAGCGAACGACCTACACCGAACTGAGATACCTACAGCGTGAGCTATGAGAAAGCGCCAC
GCTTCCCGAAGGGAGAAAGGCGGACAGGTATCCGGTAAGCGGCAGGGTCGGAACAGGAGAGCGCACGAGG
GAGCTTCCAGGGGGAAACGCCTGGTATCTTTATAGTCCTGTCGGGTTTCGCCACCTCTGACTTGAGCGTC
GATTTTTGTGATGCTCGTCAGGGGGGCGGAGCCTATGGAAAAACGCCAGCAACGCGGCCTTTTTACGGTT
CCTGGGCTTTTGCTGGCCTTTTGCTCACATGTTCTTTCCTGCGTTATCCCCTGATTCTGTGGATAACCGT
ATTACCGCCTTTGAGTGAGCTGATACCGCTCGCCGCAGCCGAACGACCGAGCGCAGCGAGTCAGTGAGCG
AGGAAGCGGAAGAGCGCCCAATACGCAAACCGCCTCTCCCCGCGCGTTGGCCGATTCATTAATGCAG
