>Addgene plasmid #64856 | pRSET-A2-77p-Venus | addgene partial sequence | sequence record 111838 | T7 5'-TAATACGACTCACTATAGGG-3'
AGATATACATATGAAACAGGGTGACCGGGAGCAGGCGCCCAACCTGGTCTACATGGTCACCGGAAATCCT
GCCTCTGATGAGATCAGGAGGCTGCCTGGAGACATCCAGGTGGTGCCCATTGGAGTGGGCCCTAATGCCA
ACGTGCAGGAGCTGGAGAGGATTGGCTGGCCCAATGCCCCTATCCTCATCCAGGACTTTGAGACGCTCCC
CCGAGAGGCTCCTGACCTGGTGCTGCAGAGGTGCTGCTTCGAAGAGAATCTATACTTTCAAGGCATGGTG
AGCAAGGGCGAGGAGCTGTTCACCGGGGTGGTGCCCATCCTGGTCGAGCTGGACGGCGACGTAAACGGCC
ACAAGTTCAGCGTGTCCGGCGAGGGCGAGGGCGATGCCACCTACGGCAAGCTGACCCTGAAGCTGATCTG
CACCACCGGCAAGCTGCCCGTGCCCTGGCCCACCCTCGTGACCACCCTGGGCTACGGCCTGCAGTGCTTC
GCCCGCTACCCCGACCACATGAAGCAGCACGACTTCTTCAAGTCCGCCATGCCCGAAGGCTACGTCCAGG
AGCGCACCATCTTCTTCAAGGACGACGGCAACTACAAGACCCGCGCCGAGGTGAAGTTCGAGGGCGACAC
CCTGGTGAACCGCATCGAGCTGAAGGGCATCGACTTCAAGGAGGACGGCAACATCCT
