>Addgene plasmid #64856 | pRSET-A2-77p-Venus | addgene partial sequence | sequence record 111841 | T7term 5'-GCTAGTTATTGCTCAGCGG-3'
AGCAGCCGGATCAAGCTTAGTGATGGTGGTGGTGATGATGCTCGTCCATGCCTAGAGTGATCCCGGCGGC
GGTCACGAACTCCAGCAGGACCATGTGATCGCGCTTCTCGTTGGGGTCTTTGCTCAGCTTGGACTGGTAG
CTCAGGTAGTGGTTGTCGGGCAGCAGCACGGGGCCGTCGCCGATGGGGGTGTTCTGCTGGTAGTGGTCGG
CGAGCTGCACGCCGCCGTCCTCGATGTTGTGGCGGATCTTGAAGTTGGCCTTGATGCCGTTCTTCTGCTT
GTCGGCGGTGATATAGACGTTGTGGCTGTTGTAGTTGTACTCCAGCTTGTGCCCCAGGATGTTGCCGTCC
TCCTTGAAGTCGATGCCCTTCAGCTCGATGCGGTTCACCAGGGTGTCGCCCTCGAACTTCACCTCGGCGC
GGGTCTTGTAGTTGCCGTCGTCCTTGAAGAAGATGGTGCGCTCCTGGACGTAGCCTTCGGGCATGGCGGA
CTTGAAGAAGTCGTGCTGCTTCATGTGGTCGGGGTAGCGGGCGAAGCACTGCAGGCCGTAGCCCAGGGTG
GTCACGAGGGTGGGCCAGGGCACGGGCAGCTTGCCGGTGGTGCAGATCAGCTTCAGGGTCAGCTTGCCGT
AGGTGGCATCGCCCTCGCCCTCGCCGGACACGCTGAACTTGTGGCCGTTTACGTCGCCGTCCAGCTCGAC
CA
